Addgene plasmid #108705: pCDFNKI-his-3C-LIC-strep
Purpose: (Empty Backbone) Expression of a His-tagged target protein with 3C protease cleavage site.
Depositing lab: Titia Sixma. Depositing organization: Netherlands Cancer Institute. Publication: Enabling high-throughput ligation-independent cloning and protein expression for the family of ubiquitin specific proteases. Luna-Vargas MP, Christodoulou E, Alfieri A, van Dijk WJ, Stadnik M, Hibbert RG, Sahtoe DD, Clerici M, Marco VD, Littler D, Celie PH, Sixma TK, Perrakis A. J Struct Biol. 2011 Aug;175(2):113-9. doi: 10.1016/j.jsb.2011.03.017. Epub 2011 Mar 29. PubMed 21453775.
Backbone
  Vector backbone: pCDF
  Backbone manufacturer: Novagen
  Backbone size (bp): 3612
  Vector type: Bacterial Expression
  Promoter: T7
  Tag / fusion protein: His-3C protease cleavage site (N terminal on insert)
Growth in bacteria
  Bacterial resistance: Streptomycin, 50 μg/mL
  Growth temperature: 37°C
  Growth strain: DH5alpha
  Copy number: Low Copy
Gene/Insert
  Cloning method: Ligation Independent Cloning
  Sequencing primers: 5′ T7
Terms and licenses: Academic/Nonprofit Terms; Industry Terms: Not Available to Industry
How to cite: pCDFNKI-his-3C-LIC-strep was a gift from Titia Sixma (Addgene plasmid # 108705 ; http://n2t.net/addgene:108705 ; RRID:Addgene_108705)
