[The description below was written by a language model from this plasmid's Addgene catalogue record and pLannotate feature annotations shown in this document.]
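Description:
pCDFNKI-his-3C-LIC-strep is an empty bacterial expression backbone of about 3.6 kb, derived from the Novagen pCDF vector and adapted for ligation-independent cloning (LIC). It replicates in E. coli from the CloDF13 (CDF) origin, recorded as low copy. This origin is compatible with other common replicon families, so the plasmid can be maintained alongside other vectors, which is useful for co-expression. Selection is by streptomycin through the aadA (SmR) aminoglycoside adenylyltransferase gene, which also confers spectinomycin resistance and is annotated here downstream of an AmpR-type promoter. The "strep" in the name probably refers to this marker, since no Strep affinity tag is annotated or recorded.

The expression cassette consists of a T7 promoter followed directly by a lac operator, the strong T7 gene 10 ribosome binding site, the cloning region, and a T7 terminator. The plasmid also carries lacI under its own promoter, so transcription is repressed until IPTG is added, and expression requires a host that supplies T7 RNA polymerase. According to the catalogue entry, a target gene inserted by LIC gains an N-terminal His tag followed by a 3C protease cleavage site, which allows affinity purification and then removal of the tag. The automated annotation does not mark the His tag, the 3C site or the LIC site, which presumably lie in the unannotated stretch between the RBS and the downstream features. The S-Tag, SET1 and tetracycline-resistance fragments it does call are short partial matches, most likely backbone remnants rather than functional elements. The depositor and sequenced records differ by a single nucleotide within the origin region. The vector belongs to a series built for high-throughput parallel cloning and protein expression.
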