Features (pLannotate 1.2.2; 14 found; start..end, strand, type, name):
     33..51      +  promoter       T7 promoter: promoter for bacteriophage T7 RNA polymerase
     52..76      +  protein_bind   lac operator: The lac repressor binds to the lac operator to inhibit transcription in E. coli. This inhibition can be relieved by adding lactose or isopropyl-β-D-thiogalactopyranoside (IPTG). lac repressor encoded by lacI
     91..113     +  RBS            RBS: efficient ribosome binding site from bacteriophage T7 gene 10 (Olins and Rangwala, 1989)
    246..287     +  CDS            S-Tag (fragment): affinity and epitope tag derived from pancreatic ribonuclease A
    317..334     +  CDS            SET1 (fragment): solubility-enhancement tag derived from T7 phage gene 10B
    342..389     +  terminator     T7 terminator: transcription terminator for bacteriophage T7 RNA polymerase
    560..1351    -  CDS            SmR: aminoglycoside adenylyltransferase (Murphy, 1985); aadA; confers resistance to spectinomycin and streptomycin
   1352..1443    -  promoter       AmpR promoter: bla
   1491..2229    -  rep_origin     CloDF13 ori: Plasmids containing the CloDF13 (CDF) origin of replication can be propagated in E. coli cells that contain additional plasmids with compatible origins.
   2326..2390    -  CDS            TcR (fragment): tetracycline efflux protein; tet; confers resistance to tetracycline
   2405..2426    -  protein_bind   CAP binding site: CAP binding activates transcription in the presence of cAMP. E. coli catabolite activator protein
   2439..3521    -  CDS            lacI: lac repressor; lacI; The lac repressor binds to the lac operator to inhibit transcription in E. coli. This inhibition can be relieved by adding lactose or isopropyl-β-D-thiogalactopyranoside (IPTG).
   3522..3599    -  promoter       lacI promoter: lacI
   3607..30      -  CDS            TcR (fragment) (across the origin): tetracycline efflux protein; tet; confers resistance to tetracycline
>Addgene plasmid #108705 | pCDFNKI-his-3C-LIC-strep | depositor full sequence | sequence record 204971 | pCDFNKI-his-3C-LIC-strep sequence 3612 bps
CTCTCCCTTATGCGACTCCTGCATTAGGAAATTAATACGACTCACTATAGGGGAATTGTGAGCGGATAAC
AATTCCCCTGTAGAAATAATTTTGTTTAACTTTAATAAGGAGATATACCATGGCACATCACCACCACCAT
CACTCCGCGGCTCTTGAGGTGCTCTTTCAGGGACCCGGGTACCAAGAACAAAAACTCATCTCAGAAGAGG
ATCTGTTGGTACCCGGGCTTCTCCTCGAGTCTGGTAAAGAAACCGCTGCTGCGAAATTTGAACGCCAGCA
CATGGACTCGTCTACTAGCGCAGCTTAATTAACCTAGGCTGCTGCCACCGCTGAGCAATAACTAGCATAA
CCCCTTGGGGCCTCTAAACGGGTCTTGAGGGGTTTTTTGCTGAAACCTCAGGCATTTGAGAAGCACACGG
TCACACTGCTTCCGGTAGTCAATAAACCGGTAAACCAGCAATAGACATAAGCGGCTATTTAACGACCCTG
CCCTGAACCGACGACCGGGTCATCGTGGCCGGATCTTGCGGCCCCTCGGCTTGAACGAATTGTTAGACAT
TATTTGCCGACTACCTTGGTGATCTCGCCTTTCACGTAGTGGACAAATTCTTCCAACTGATCTGCGCGCG
AGGCCAAGCGATCTTCTTCTTGTCCAAGATAAGCCTGTCTAGCTTCAAGTATGACGGGCTGATACTGGGC
CGGCAGGCGCTCCATTGCCCAGTCGGCAGCGACATCCTTCGGCGCGATTTTGCCGGTTACTGCGCTGTAC
CAAATGCGGGACAACGTAAGCACTACATTTCGCTCATCGCCAGCCCAGTCGGGCGGCGAGTTCCATAGCG
TTAAGGTTTCATTTAGCGCCTCAAATAGATCCTGTTCAGGAACCGGATCAAAGAGTTCCTCCGCCGCTGG
ACCTACCAAGGCAACGCTATGTTCTCTTGCTTTTGTCAGCAAGATAGCCAGATCAATGTCGATCGTGGCT
GGCTCGAAGATACCTGCAAGAATGTCATTGCGCTGCCATTCTCCAAATTGCAGTTCGCGCTTAGCTGGAT
AACGCCACGGAATGATGTCGTCGTGCACAACAATGGTGACTTCTACAGCGCGGAGAATCTCGCTCTCTCC
AGGGGAAGCCGAAGTTTCCAAAAGGTCGTTGATCAAAGCTCGCCGCGTTGTTTCATCAAGCCTTACGGTC
ACCGTAACCAGCAAATCAATATCACTGTGTGGCTTCAGGCCGCCATCCACTGCGGAGCCGTACAAATGTA
CGGCCAGCAACGTCGGTTCGAGATGGCGCTCGATGACGCCAACTACCTCTGATAGTTGAGTCGATACTTC
GGCGATCACCGCTTCCCTCATACTCTTCCTTTTTCAATATTATTGAAGCATTTATCAGGGTTATTGTCTC
ATGAGCGGATACATATTTGAATGTATTTAGAAAAATAAACAAATAGCTAGCTCACTCGGTCGCTACGCTC
CGGGCGTGAGACTGCGGCGGGCGCTGCGGACACATACAAAGTTACCCACAGATTCCGTGGATAAGCAGGG
GACTAACATGTGAGGCAAAACAGCAGGGCCGCGCCGGTGGCGTTTTTCCATAGGCTCCGCCCTCCTGCCA
GAGTTCACATAAACAGACGCTTTTCCGGTGCATCTGTGGGAGCCGTGAGGCTCAACCATGAATCTGACAG
TACGGGCGAAACCCGACAGGACTTAAAGATCCCCACCGTTTCCGGCGGGTCGCTCCCTCTTGCGCTCTCC
TGTTCCGACCCTGCCGTTTACCGGATACCTGTTCCGCCTTTCTCCCTTACGGGAAGTGTGGCGCTTTCTC
ATAGCTCACACACTGGTATCTCGGCTCGGTGTAGGTCGTTCGCTCCAAGCTGGGCTGTAAGCAAGAACTC
CCCGTTCAGCCCGACTGCTGCGCCTTATCCGGTAACTGTTCACTTGAGTCCAACCCGGAAAAGCACGGTA
AAACGCCACTGGCAGCAGCCATTGGTAACTGGGAGTTCGCAGAGGATTTGTTTAGCTAAACACGCGGTTG
CTCTTGAAGTGTGCGCCAAAGTCCGGCTACACTGGAAGGACAGATTTGGTTGCTGTGCTCTGCGAAAGCC
AGTTACCACGGTTAAGCAGTTCCCCAACTGACTTAACCTTCGATCAAACCACCTCCCCAGGTGGTTTTTT
CGTTTACAGGGCAAAAGATTACGCGCAGAAAAAAAGGATCTCAAGAAGATCCTTTGATCTTTTCTACTGA
ACCGCTCTAGATTTCAGTGCAATTTATCTCTTCAAATGTAGCACCTGAAGTCAGCCCCATACGATATAAG
TTGTAATTCTCATGTTAGTCATGCCCCGCGCCCACCGGAAGGAGCTGACTGGGTTGAAGGCTCTCAAGGG
CATCGGTCGAGATCCCGGTGCCTAATGAGTGAGCTAACTTACATTAATTGCGTTGCGCTCACTGCCCGCT
TTCCAGTCGGGAAACCTGTCGTGCCAGCTGCATTAATGAATCGGCCAACGCGCGGGGAGAGGCGGTTTGC
GTATTGGGCGCCAGGGTGGTTTTTCTTTTCACCAGTGAGACGGGCAACAGCTGATTGCCCTTCACCGCCT
GGCCCTGAGAGAGTTGCAGCAAGCGGTCCACGCTGGTTTGCCCCAGCAGGCGAAAATCCTGTTTGATGGT
GGTTAACGGCGGGATATAACATGAGCTGTCTTCGGTATCGTCGTATCCCACTACCGAGATGTCCGCACCA
ACGCGCAGCCCGGACTCGGTAATGGCGCGCATTGCGCCCAGCGCCATCTGATCGTTGGCAACCAGCATCG
CAGTGGGAACGATGCCCTCATTCAGCATTTGCATGGTTTGTTGAAAACCGGACATGGCACTCCAGTCGCC
TTCCCGTTCCGCTATCGGCTGAATTTGATTGCGAGTGAGATATTTATGCCAGCCAGCCAGACGCAGACGC
GCCGAGACAGAACTTAATGGGCCCGCTAACAGCGCGATTTGCTGGTGACCCAATGCGACCAGATGCTCCA
CGCCCAGTCGCGTACCGTCTTCATGGGAGAAAATAATACTGTTGATGGGTGTCTGGTCAGAGACATCAAG
AAATAACGCCGGAACATTAGTGCAGGCAGCTTCCACAGCAATGGCATCCTGGTCATCCAGCGGATAGTTA
ATGATCAGCCCACTGACGCGTTGCGCGAGAAGATTGTGCACCGCCGCTTTACAGGCTTCGACGCCGCTTC
GTTCTACCATCGACACCACCACGCTGGCACCCAGTTGATCGGCGCGAGATTTAATCGCCGCGACAATTTG
CGACGGCGCGTGCAGGGCCAGACTGGAGGTGGCAACGCCAATCAGCAACGACTGTTTGCCCGCCAGTTGT
TGTGCCACGCGGTTGGGAATGTAATTCAGCTCCGCCATCGCCGCTTCCACTTTTTCCCGCGTTTTCGCAG
AAACGTGGCTGGCCTGGTTCACCACGCGGGAAACGGTCTGATAAGAGACACCGGCATACTCTGCGACATC
GTATAACGTTACTGGTTTCACATTCACCACCCTGAATTGACTCTCTTCCGGGCGCTATCATGCCATACCG
CGAAAGGTTTTGCGCCATTCGATGGTGTCCGGGATCTCGACG
