Features (pLannotate 1.2.2; 14 found; start..end, strand, type, name):
     33..51      +  promoter       T7 promoter: promoter for bacteriophage T7 RNA polymerase
     52..76      +  protein_bind   lac operator: The lac repressor binds to the lac operator to inhibit transcription in E. coli. This inhibition can be relieved by adding lactose or isopropyl-β-D-thiogalactopyranoside (IPTG). lac repressor encoded by lacI
     91..113     +  RBS            RBS: efficient ribosome binding site from bacteriophage T7 gene 10 (Olins and Rangwala, 1989)
    246..287     +  CDS            S-Tag (fragment): affinity and epitope tag derived from pancreatic ribonuclease A
    317..334     +  CDS            SET1 (fragment): solubility-enhancement tag derived from T7 phage gene 10B
    342..389     +  terminator     T7 terminator: transcription terminator for bacteriophage T7 RNA polymerase
    560..1351    -  CDS            SmR: aminoglycoside adenylyltransferase (Murphy, 1985); aadA; confers resistance to spectinomycin and streptomycin
   1352..1443    -  promoter       AmpR promoter: bla
   1491..2230    -  rep_origin     CloDF13 ori: Plasmids containing the CloDF13 (CDF) origin of replication can be propagated in E. coli cells that contain additional plasmids with compatible origins.
   2327..2391    -  CDS            TcR (fragment): tetracycline efflux protein; tet; confers resistance to tetracycline
   2406..2427    -  protein_bind   CAP binding site: CAP binding activates transcription in the presence of cAMP. E. coli catabolite activator protein
   2440..3522    -  CDS            lacI: lac repressor; lacI; The lac repressor binds to the lac operator to inhibit transcription in E. coli. This inhibition can be relieved by adding lactose or isopropyl-β-D-thiogalactopyranoside (IPTG).
   3523..3600    -  promoter       lacI promoter: lacI
   3608..30      -  CDS            TcR (fragment) (across the origin): tetracycline efflux protein; tet; confers resistance to tetracycline
>Addgene plasmid #108705 | pCDFNKI-his-3C-LIC-strep | addgene full sequence | sequence record 210396 | Addgene NGS Result
CTCTCCCTTATGCGACTCCTGCATTAGGAAATTAATACGACTCACTATAGGGGAATTGTGAGCGGATAAC
AATTCCCCTGTAGAAATAATTTTGTTTAACTTTAATAAGGAGATATACCATGGCACATCACCACCACCAT
CACTCCGCGGCTCTTGAGGTGCTCTTTCAGGGACCCGGGTACCAAGAACAAAAACTCATCTCAGAAGAGG
ATCTGTTGGTACCCGGGCTTCTCCTCGAGTCTGGTAAAGAAACCGCTGCTGCGAAATTTGAACGCCAGCA
CATGGACTCGTCTACTAGCGCAGCTTAATTAACCTAGGCTGCTGCCACCGCTGAGCAATAACTAGCATAA
CCCCTTGGGGCCTCTAAACGGGTCTTGAGGGGTTTTTTGCTGAAACCTCAGGCATTTGAGAAGCACACGG
TCACACTGCTTCCGGTAGTCAATAAACCGGTAAACCAGCAATAGACATAAGCGGCTATTTAACGACCCTG
CCCTGAACCGACGACCGGGTCATCGTGGCCGGATCTTGCGGCCCCTCGGCTTGAACGAATTGTTAGACAT
TATTTGCCGACTACCTTGGTGATCTCGCCTTTCACGTAGTGGACAAATTCTTCCAACTGATCTGCGCGCG
AGGCCAAGCGATCTTCTTCTTGTCCAAGATAAGCCTGTCTAGCTTCAAGTATGACGGGCTGATACTGGGC
CGGCAGGCGCTCCATTGCCCAGTCGGCAGCGACATCCTTCGGCGCGATTTTGCCGGTTACTGCGCTGTAC
CAAATGCGGGACAACGTAAGCACTACATTTCGCTCATCGCCAGCCCAGTCGGGCGGCGAGTTCCATAGCG
TTAAGGTTTCATTTAGCGCCTCAAATAGATCCTGTTCAGGAACCGGATCAAAGAGTTCCTCCGCCGCTGG
ACCTACCAAGGCAACGCTATGTTCTCTTGCTTTTGTCAGCAAGATAGCCAGATCAATGTCGATCGTGGCT
GGCTCGAAGATACCTGCAAGAATGTCATTGCGCTGCCATTCTCCAAATTGCAGTTCGCGCTTAGCTGGAT
AACGCCACGGAATGATGTCGTCGTGCACAACAATGGTGACTTCTACAGCGCGGAGAATCTCGCTCTCTCC
AGGGGAAGCCGAAGTTTCCAAAAGGTCGTTGATCAAAGCTCGCCGCGTTGTTTCATCAAGCCTTACGGTC
ACCGTAACCAGCAAATCAATATCACTGTGTGGCTTCAGGCCGCCATCCACTGCGGAGCCGTACAAATGTA
CGGCCAGCAACGTCGGTTCGAGATGGCGCTCGATGACGCCAACTACCTCTGATAGTTGAGTCGATACTTC
GGCGATCACCGCTTCCCTCATACTCTTCCTTTTTCAATATTATTGAAGCATTTATCAGGGTTATTGTCTC
ATGAGCGGATACATATTTGAATGTATTTAGAAAAATAAACAAATAGCTAGCTCACTCGGTCGCTACGCTC
CGGGCGTGAGACTGCGGCGGGCGCTGCGGACACATACAAAGTTACCCACAGATTCCGTGGATAAGCAGGG
GACTAACATGTGAGGCAAAACAGCAGGGCCGCGCCGGTGGCGTTTTTCCATAGGCTCCGCCCTCCTGCCA
GAGTTCACATAAACAGACGCTTTTCCGGTGCATCTGTGGGAGCCGTGAGGCTCAACCATGAATCTGACAG
TACGGGCGAAACCCGACAGGACTTAAAGATCCCCACCGTTTCCGGCGGGTCGCTCCCTCTTGCGCTCTCC
TGTTCCGACCCTGCCGTTTACCGGATACCTGTTCCGCCTTTCTCCCTTACGGGAAGTGTGGCGCTTTCTC
ATAGCTCACACACTGGTATCTCGGCTCGGTGTAGGTCGTTCGCTCCAAGCTGGGCTGTAAGCAAGAACTC
CCCGTTCAGCCCGACTGCTGCGCCTTATCCGGTAACTGTTCACTTGAGTCCAACCCGGAAAAGCACGGTA
AAACGCCACTGGCAGCAGCCATTGGTAACTGGGAGTTCGCAGAGGATTTGTTTAGCTAAACACGCGGTTG
CTCTTGAAGTGTGCGCCAAAGTCCGGCTACACTGGAAGGACAGATTTGGTTGCTGTGCTCTGCGAAAGCC
AGTTACCACGGTTAAGTCAGTTCCCCAACTGACTTAACCTTCGATCAAACCACCTCCCCAGGTGGTTTTT
TCGTTTACAGGGCAAAAGATTACGCGCAGAAAAAAAGGATCTCAAGAAGATCCTTTGATCTTTTCTACTG
AACCGCTCTAGATTTCAGTGCAATTTATCTCTTCAAATGTAGCACCTGAAGTCAGCCCCATACGATATAA
GTTGTAATTCTCATGTTAGTCATGCCCCGCGCCCACCGGAAGGAGCTGACTGGGTTGAAGGCTCTCAAGG
GCATCGGTCGAGATCCCGGTGCCTAATGAGTGAGCTAACTTACATTAATTGCGTTGCGCTCACTGCCCGC
TTTCCAGTCGGGAAACCTGTCGTGCCAGCTGCATTAATGAATCGGCCAACGCGCGGGGAGAGGCGGTTTG
CGTATTGGGCGCCAGGGTGGTTTTTCTTTTCACCAGTGAGACGGGCAACAGCTGATTGCCCTTCACCGCC
TGGCCCTGAGAGAGTTGCAGCAAGCGGTCCACGCTGGTTTGCCCCAGCAGGCGAAAATCCTGTTTGATGG
TGGTTAACGGCGGGATATAACATGAGCTGTCTTCGGTATCGTCGTATCCCACTACCGAGATGTCCGCACC
AACGCGCAGCCCGGACTCGGTAATGGCGCGCATTGCGCCCAGCGCCATCTGATCGTTGGCAACCAGCATC
GCAGTGGGAACGATGCCCTCATTCAGCATTTGCATGGTTTGTTGAAAACCGGACATGGCACTCCAGTCGC
CTTCCCGTTCCGCTATCGGCTGAATTTGATTGCGAGTGAGATATTTATGCCAGCCAGCCAGACGCAGACG
CGCCGAGACAGAACTTAATGGGCCCGCTAACAGCGCGATTTGCTGGTGACCCAATGCGACCAGATGCTCC
ACGCCCAGTCGCGTACCGTCTTCATGGGAGAAAATAATACTGTTGATGGGTGTCTGGTCAGAGACATCAA
GAAATAACGCCGGAACATTAGTGCAGGCAGCTTCCACAGCAATGGCATCCTGGTCATCCAGCGGATAGTT
AATGATCAGCCCACTGACGCGTTGCGCGAGAAGATTGTGCACCGCCGCTTTACAGGCTTCGACGCCGCTT
CGTTCTACCATCGACACCACCACGCTGGCACCCAGTTGATCGGCGCGAGATTTAATCGCCGCGACAATTT
GCGACGGCGCGTGCAGGGCCAGACTGGAGGTGGCAACGCCAATCAGCAACGACTGTTTGCCCGCCAGTTG
TTGTGCCACGCGGTTGGGAATGTAATTCAGCTCCGCCATCGCCGCTTCCACTTTTTCCCGCGTTTTCGCA
GAAACGTGGCTGGCCTGGTTCACCACGCGGGAAACGGTCTGATAAGAGACACCGGCATACTCTGCGACAT
CGTATAACGTTACTGGTTTCACATTCACCACCCTGAATTGACTCTCTTCCGGGCGCTATCATGCCATACC
GCGAAAGGTTTTGCGCCATTCGATGGTGTCCGGGATCTCGACG
